Addgene plasmid #98523: BB1_34_RPS17Btt
Purpose: BB1 with insert: RPS17Btt
Depositing lab: Brigitte Gasser & Diethard Mattanovich & Michael Sauer. Depositing organization: Universitaet fur Bodenkultur Wien (BOKU-WIEN). Publication: GoldenPiCS: a Golden Gate-derived modular cloning system for applied synthetic biology in the yeast Pichia pastoris. Prielhofer R, Barrero JJ, Steuer S, Gassler T, Zahrl R, Baumann K, Sauer M, Mattanovich D, Gasser B, Marx H. BMC Syst Biol. 2017 Dec 8;11(1):123. doi: 10.1186/s12918-017-0492-3. PubMed 29221460.
Backbone
  Vector backbone: BB1
  Backbone size w/o insert (bp): 1936
  Vector type: Bacterial Expression
Growth in bacteria
  Bacterial resistance: Kanamycin, 50 μg/mL
  Growth temperature: 37°C
  Growth strain: DH10B
  Copy number: High Copy
Gene/Insert
  Gene/Insert name: RPS17Btt
  Insert size (bp): 495
  Mutation: Internal BsaI and BpiI sites removed from insert
  Cloning method: Restriction Enzyme; 5′ cloning site BpiI (destroyed during cloning); 3′ cloning site BpiI (destroyed during cloning)
  Sequencing primers: 5′ 5'-GTAAAACGACGGCCAGTT-3' (M13-Fwd); 3′ 5´-CAGGAAACAGCTATGAC-3' (M13-Rev)
Terms and licenses: Academic/Nonprofit Terms; Industry Terms: Not Available to Industry
How to cite: BB1_34_RPS17Btt was a gift from Brigitte Gasser & Diethard Mattanovich & Michael Sauer (Addgene plasmid # 98523 ; http://n2t.net/addgene:98523 ; RRID:Addgene_98523)
