[The description below was written by a language model from this plasmid's Addgene catalogue record and pLannotate feature annotations shown in this document.]
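Description:
BB1_34_RPS17Btt is a level-one ("BB1") part plasmid from the GoldenPiCS toolkit, a Golden Gate-derived modular cloning system developed for synthetic biology in the yeast Pichia pastoris. It is a small, E. coli-maintained storage vector of about 2.4 kb rather than an expression construct in its own right, although the catalogue lists it as "Bacterial Expression". Propagation relies on a high-copy ColE1/pUC-type origin. Selection is by kanamycin through an aph(3')-Ia (KanR) gene driven by the cat promoter. The resistance cassette and origin are bracketed by bacterial transcription terminators (tonB, T7Te and a T3Te fragment), which insulate the backbone from the cloning region. A short residual lacZα fragment is annotated next to the insert site and is probably a remnant of the cloning site, though the record does not explain it.

The payload is a 495 bp insert named RPS17Btt. By the naming convention this appears to be the transcription terminator region of the RPS17B ribosomal protein gene, although the record does not spell this out or state the source species, and the automated annotation assigns no feature to the insert region. Internal BsaI and BpiI recognition sites were removed from the insert so that it is compatible with type IIS assembly. It was cloned into BB1 via BpiI sites that were destroyed in the process. The "34" in the name probably indicates the fusion-site position the part occupies in the assembly scheme, but this is not stated explicitly. The plasmid serves as a sequence-verified building block, with M13 priming sites flanking the insert. It is meant to be combined with promoter and coding-sequence modules into expression units for Pichia pastoris.
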