Features (pLannotate 1.2.2; 7 found; start..end, strand, type, name):
    785..816     +  terminator     tonB terminator: bidirectional E. coli tonB-P14 transcription terminator
    817..919     +  promoter       cat promoter: promoter of the E. coli cat gene encoding chloramphenicol acetyltransferase
    920..1735    +  CDS            KanR: aminoglycoside phosphotransferase; aph(3')-Ia; confers resistance to kanamycin in bacteria or G418 (Geneticin®) in eukaryotes
   1759..1786    +  terminator     T7Te terminator: phage T7 early transcription terminator
   1798..2385    -  rep_origin     ori: high-copy-number ColE1/pMB1/pBR322/pUC origin of replication
   2407..1       -  terminator     T3Te terminator (fragment) (across the origin): phage T3 early transcription terminator
   2425..17      -  CDS            lacZα (fragment) (across the origin): LacZα fragment of β-galactosidase; lacZ fragment
>Addgene plasmid #98523 | BB1_34_RPS17Btt | addgene full sequence | sequence record 191961 | Addgene NGS Result
GTAAAACGACGGCCAGTTTATCTAGTCAGCTTGATTCTAGCTGATCGTGGACCGGAAGGTGAGCCAGTGA
GTTGATTGCAGTCCAGTTACGCTGGAGTCTGAGGCTCGTCCTGAATGATATGCGGCCTCGAATTCGAAGA
CGCGCTTGGGTTTCATAGCTACTGTTAGTAGATCAATACACACATTGTATAGTTAAAAGTGATAACCATA
ATTTCCTTGCACATCCTTCGAAATTTGAAAATTCTGATCATCGATTGTATTGACCTCTTGAGCTGGTTAG
AAACCCACCGGACAAAGGCATCCTATTCTGAAAAGTGGCAATATGGCAAGGTAACTGAGTACCACTGGTT
GGTATGTTTCCCTTTTTTTTTTACTTATCGGCGTGTTTGTAATATAAAGTTCTCTGTTTACAAAACTCAT
TTACTGAAAACAGATGCTGGTATTTACTTTGAAAAAGTTAGATTACTTGCCAGTTGATTAAAATTCGTGG
CAGTCCTGTGTATATTCTACAATTCGTCATCTTTGGCCAACACGACAAAGGAAAGTCAAACGGATCAAAA
AAAAAAAAAATATTGAATGAATTTGATTACCATTTACTTTGACTATAAACAACCAGCCAACCTGAATGAT
CAATCGCTGCGTCTTCGAATTCGCGCGTGATCTTACGGCATTATACGTATGATCGGTCCACGATCAGCTA
GATTATCTAGTCAGCTTGATGTCATAGCTGTTTCCTGAGGCTCAATACTGACCATTTAAATCATACCTGA
CCTCCATAGCAGAAAGTCAAAAGCCTCCGACCGGAGGCTTTTGACTTGATCGGCACGTAAGAGGTTCCAA
CTTTCACCATAATGAAATAAGATCACTACCGGGCGTATTTTTTGAGTTATCGAGATTTTCAGGAGCTAAG
GAAGCTAAAATGAGCCATATTCAACGGGAAACGTCTTGCTTGAAGCCGCGATTAAATTCCAACATGGATG
CTGATTTATATGGGTATAAATGGGCTCGCGATAATGTCGGGCAATCAGGTGCGACAATCTATCGATTGTA
TGGGAAGCCCGATGCGCCAGAGTTGTTTCTGAAACATGGCAAAGGTAGCGTTGCCAATGATGTTACAGAT
GAGATGGTCAGGCTAAACTGGCTGACGGAATTTATGCCTCTTCCGACCATCAAGCATTTTATCCGTACTC
CTGATGATGCATGGTTACTCACCACTGCGATCCCAGGGAAAACAGCATTCCAGGTATTAGAAGAATATCC
TGATTCAGGTGAAAATATTGTTGATGCGCTGGCAGTGTTCCTGCGCCGGTTGCATTCGATTCCTGTTTGT
AATTGTCCTTTTAACGGCGATCGCGTATTTCGTCTCGCTCAGGCGCAATCACGAATGAATAACGGTTTGG
TTGGTGCGAGTGATTTTGATGACGAGCGTAATGGCTGGCCTGTTGAACAAGTCTGGAAAGAAATGCATAA
ACTCTTGCCATTCTCACCGGATTCAGTCGTCACTCATGGTGATTTCTCACTTGATAACCTTATTTTTGAC
GAGGGGAAATTAATAGGTTGTATTGATGTTGGACGAGTCGGAATCGCAGACCGATACCAGGATCTTGCCA
TCCTATGGAACTGCCTCGGTGAGTTTTCTCCTTCATTACAGAAACGGCTTTTTCAAAAATATGGTATTGA
TAATCCTGATATGAATAAATTGCAGTTTCACTTGATGCTCGATGAGTTTTTCTAATGAGGACCTAAATGT
AATCACCTGGCTCACCTTCGGGTGGGCCTTTCTGCGTTGCTGGCGTTTTTCCATAGGCTCCGCCCCCCTG
ACGAGCATCACAAAAATCGATGCTCAAGTCAGAGGTGGCGAAACCCGACAGGACTATAAAGATACCAGGC
GTTTCCCCCTGGAAGCTCCCTCGTGCGCTCTCCTGTTCCGACCCTGCCGCTTACCGGATACCTGTCCGCC
TTTCTCCCTTCGGGAAGCGTGGCGCTTTCTCATAGCTCACGCTGTAGGTATCTCAGTTCGGTGTAGGTCG
TTCGCTCCAAGCTGGGCTGTGTGCACGAACCCCCCGTTCAGCCCGACCGCTGCGCCTTATCCGGTAACTA
TCGTCTTGAGTCCAACCCGGTAAGACACGACTTATCGCCACTGGCAGCAGCCACTGGTAACAGGATTAGC
AGAGCGAGGTATGTAGGCGGTGCTACAGAGTTCTTGAAGTGGTGGCCTAACTACGGCTACACTAGAAGAA
CAGTATTTGGTATCTGCGCTCTGCTGAAGCCAGTTACCTCGGAAAAAGAGTTGGTAGCTCTTGATCCGGC
AAACAAACCACCGCTGGTAGCGGTGGTTTTTTTGTTTGCAAGCAGCAGATTACGCGCAGAAAAAAAGGAT
CTCAAGAAGATCCTTTGATTTTCTACCGAAGAAAGGCCCACCCGT
